>Addgene plasmid #196795 | pGG-PIP57 | addgene full sequence | sequence record 394758 | Addgene NGS Result
GACGAAAGGGCCTCGTGATACGCCTATTTTTATAGGTTAATGTCATGATAATAATGGTTTCTTAGACGTC
AGGTGGCACTTTTCGGGGAAATGTGCGCGGAACCCCTATTTGTTTATTTTTCTAAATACATTCAAATATG
TATCCGCTCATGAGACAATAACCCTGATAAATGCTTCAATAATATTGAAAAAGGAAGAGTATGAGTATTC
AACATTTCCGTGTCGCCCTTATTCCCTTTTTTGCGGCATTTTGCCTTCCTGTTTTTGCTCACCCAGAAAC
GCTGGTGAAAGTAAAAGATGCTGAAGATCAGTTGGGTGCACGAGTGGGTTACATCGAACTGGATCTCAAC
AGCGGTAAGATCCTTGAGAGTTTTCGCCCCGAAGAACGTTTTCCAATGATGAGCACTTTTAAAGTTCTGC
TATGTGGCGCGGTATTATCCCGTATTGACGCCGGGCAAGAGCAACTCGGTCGCCGCATACACTATTCTCA
GAATGACTTGGTTGAGTACTCACCAGTCACAGAAAAGCATCTTACGGATGGCATGACAGTAAGAGAATTA
TGCAGTGCTGCCATAACCATGAGTGATAACACTGCGGCCAACTTACTTCTGACAACGATCGGAGGACCGA
AGGAGCTAACCGCTTTTTTGCACAACATGGGGGATCATGTAACTCGCCTTGATCGTTGGGAACCGGAGCT
GAATGAAGCCATACCAAACGACGAGCGTGACACCACGATGCCTGTAGCAATGGCAACAACGTTGCGCAAA
CTATTAACTGGCGAACTACTTACTCTAGCTTCCCGGCAACAATTAATAGACTGGATGGAGGCGGATAAAG
TTGCAGGACCACTTCTGCGCTCGGCCCTTCCGGCTGGCTGGTTTATTGCTGATAAATCTGGAGCCGGTGA
GCGTGGCTCTCGAGGTATCATTGCAGCACTGGGGCCAGATGGTAAGCCCTCCCGTATCGTAGTTATCTAC
ACGACGGGGAGTCAGGCAACTATGGATGAACGAAATAGACAGATCGCTGAGATAGGTGCCTCACTGATTA
AGCATTGGTAACTGTCAGACCAAGTTTACTCATATATACTTTAGATTGATTTAAAACTTCATTTTTAATT
TAAAAGGATCTAGGTGAAGATCCTTTTTGATAATCTCATGACCAAAATCCCTTAACGTGAGTTTTCGTTC
CACTGAGCGTCAGACCCCGTAGAAAAGATCAAAGGATCTTCTTGAGATCCTTTTTTTCTGCGCGTAATCT
GCTGCTTGCAAACAAAAAAACCACCGCTACCAGCGGTGGTTTGTTTGCCGGATCAAGAGCTACCAACTCT
TTTTCCGAAGGTAACTGGCTTCAGCAGAGCGCAGATACCAAATACTGTTCTTCTAGTGTAGCCGTAGTTA
GGCCACCACTTCAAGAACTCTGTAGCACCGCCTACATACCTCGCTCTGCTAATCCTGTTACCAGTGGCTG
CTGCCAGTGGCGATAAGTCGTGTCTTACCGGGTTGGACTCAAGACGATAGTTACCGGATAAGGCGCAGCG
GTCGGGCTGAACGGGGGGTTCGTGCACACAGCCCAGCTTGGAGCGAACGACCTACACCGAACTGAGATAC
CTACAGCGTGAGCTATGAGAAAGCGCCACGCTTCCCGAAGGGAGAAAGGCGGACAGGTATCCGGTAAGCG
GCAGGGTCGGAACAGGAGAGCGCACGAGGGAGCTTCCAGGGGGAAACGCCTGGTATCTTTATAGTCCTGT
CGGGTTTCGCCACCTCTGACTTGAGCGTCGATTTTTGTGATGCTCGTCAGGGGGGCGGAGCCTATGGAAA
AACGCCAGCAACGCGGCCTTTTTACGGTTCCTGGCCTTTTGCTGGCCTTTTGCTCACATGTTCTTTCCTG
CGTTATCCCCTGATTCTGTGGATAACCGTATTACCGCCTTTGAGTGAGCTGATACCGCTCGCCGCAGCCG
AACGACCGAGCGCAGCGAGTCAGTGAGCGAGGAAGCGGAAGAGCGCCCAATACGCAAACCGCCTCTCCCC
GCGCGTTGGCCGATTCATTAATGCAGCTGGCACGACAGGTTTCCCGACTGGAAAGCGGGCAGTGAGCGCA
ACGCAATTAATGTGAGTTAGCTCACTCATTAGGCACCCCAGGCTTTACACTTTATGCTTCCGGCTCGTAT
GTTGTGTGGAATTGTGAGCGGATAACAATTTCACACGAGCTATTTAGGTGACACTATAGAAGTGAAGCTT
GGTCTCAACCTTCTCTCTGGTTATATTTTGTTGCTGCTTGGACGATTTTGTGAATGATGGTAGAAAAATA
TAAAGATGAGAATTATCAATGTTTTCGACGGGTTTTCGACGGACGTCCGACGGGTTTTGGCGACGAATTT
CCGACGGAAATTTTGAATATTTATTTTTTAAAATAAAAAAATGCACGGCTATGTGACCGTGCGGCGAATT
GACCGAGTAGCTACTTGACCGAGTGTATTTCGTTGGAATTCCGTCGGAAAAGTGCAGAATATTCTGATGA
ATATTCTAGGGATCAAAACGGATATATTTTGGTCGGAAATCCGTCGAAACATTTGGTCGGATTTAATTTG
GTCGGATTTAATTTGGTCGGAGTTTCGTTGGAAATGACTGATGAATTGTCGATCATTTAGAATTCGTCAG
AAAAGTTCGACGACATTTTGACGGAAAACATGTCGTCAGAAAACCGTCGGAATACCATTACGAAACCGTC
GAAAATTTTCGACCGTTTATTTATCGTCGAAAAGTCTGTCGAAAAGGGTTTTGTTCTCTTGTAGTGTACC
ACAACTTGGTTTGCAACACTATATATACTTTTTGATATATAAAAATTCTATTAAACTACTTAAATATTTC
GTCATGAGGTTATATGCATTAGAAAAAAATATATAACAATATTGTTGGAAGACTGGACAATTATCGTTGA
AACTATAGCTATCACCAAGATACAACTTTTTGTGGAAAATCTTGGTGGCAATTAGAAACTGTTCCCAATC
TCGGGCATGAAAATCGTTATTCAAATATTTGTCAACAACTAGTGAATAGTGATACAGCTATATATGTTTG
CTAATTTATTGAATTATTTAATGTTACGACTTTACGTAACAATTATTTAACGTCTATTCTTGTGTACCTC
ACATTTCTTATCGTCATGTCTCATCTCTTATATTATTCACAGTACACCCATCTCTTCTCGCTCACTGTGG
AACCTGTTGTCAATTACTCGTTTTGCATTTTATTGGTTTTCCCAATTACTCTATCAATTATTTATCAAAA
AAAAAAAAATGAAACATTTACTCTATATATTATTTCCGCAAACACAAATTATACTCACATCAACATATTC
AATACATTTTTCTAGTAATGTAGAACAACTTTACAGTATTCTCCAAAACGAAACTCTAATTCAAAATTTA
CAAGCAGATAAGCCAAAGATAATAGAACAACAAAACGCCAAATTCTAGTTAAGCACACAATCTCAACGTG
CACTAAAAACGAGTGGTGTAAGTGAAAAATATCGTCGATTATAAACATTATGGGACCAGTAGCATTTGTT
GCACCAATCGAAAACAGACAAGCACACATATCTCCTCATTTCTCATCTGGCTTCTTAATCATTTCTCATA
ACCCCACCTCATTATAAATACCACCCTTTGCGTCACACATATAAACATCACAAACTAAACAATAAACCAT
ACCATAAAAAACAACATGAGACCGAATTCTCGCCCTATAGTGAGTCGTATTACCTGGCCGTCGTTTTACA
ACGTCGTGACTGGGAAAACCCTGGCGTTACCCAACTTAATCGCCTTGCAGCACATCCCCCTTTCGCCAGC
TGGCGTAATAGCGAAGAGGCCCGCACCGATCGCCCTTCCCAACAGTTGCGCAGCCTGAATGGCGAATGGC
GCCTGATGCGGTATTTTCTCCTTACGCATCTGTGCGGTATTTCACACCGCATATGGTGCACTCTCAGTAC
AATCTGCTCTGATGCCGCATAGTTAAGCCAGCCCCGACACCCGCCAACACCCGCTGACGCGCCCTGACGG
GCTTGTCTGCTCCCGGCATCCGCTTACAGACAAGCTGTGACCGTCTCCGGGAGCTGCATGTGTCAGAGGT
TTTCACCGTCATCACCGAAACGCGCGA
Features (pLannotate 1.2.2; 12 found; start..end, strand, type, name):
     96..200     +  promoter       AmpR promoter: bla
    201..1061    +  CDS            AmpR: β-lactamase; bla; confers resistance to ampicillin, carbenicillin, and related antibiotics
   1232..1820    +  rep_origin     ori: high-copy-number ColE1/pMB1/pBR322/pUC origin of replication
   2003..2095    +  CDS            lacI (fragment): lac repressor; lacI; The lac repressor binds to the lac operator to inhibit transcription in E. coli. This inhibition can be relieved by adding lactose or isopropyl-β-D-thiogalactopyranoside (IPTG).
   2108..2129    +  protein_bind   CAP binding site: CAP binding activates transcription in the presence of cAMP. E. coli catabolite activator protein
   2144..2174    +  promoter       lac promoter: promoter for the E. coli lac operon
   2182..2198    +  protein_bind   lac operator: The lac repressor binds to the lac operator to inhibit transcription in E. coli. This inhibition can be relieved by adding lactose or isopropyl-β-D-thiogalactopyranoside (IPTG). lac repressor encoded by lacI
   2212..2230    +  promoter       SP6 promoter: promoter for bacteriophage SP6 RNA polymerase
   3744..3762    -  promoter       T7 promoter: promoter for bacteriophage T7 RNA polymerase
   3764..3916    +  CDS            lacZα (fragment): LacZα fragment of β-galactosidase; lacZ fragment
   3922..4021    -  misc_feature   bom (fragment): basis of mobility region from pBR322
   4123..1       -  CDS            rop (fragment) (across the origin): Rop protein, which maintains plasmids at low copy number; rop
