[The description below was written by a language model from this plasmid's Addgene catalogue record and pLannotate feature annotations shown in this document.]
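Description:
pGG-PIP57 is a GreenGate entry vector built on the pGGA000 backbone, the module position that in the GreenGate Golden Gate cloning system is reserved for plant promoters. The 4,157 bp plasmid is maintained in E. coli at high copy number through a ColE1/pUC-type origin and is selected with ampicillin via the bla β-lactamase gene and its native promoter. The rest of the backbone consists of cloning-vector remnants: a short lacI fragment, the CAP binding site, lac promoter and lac operator, a lacZα fragment, and partial bom and rop sequences. None of these is expected to have a role in the plasmid's intended use.

The payload is a 1,471 bp fragment of the Arabidopsis thaliana VEGETATIVE STORAGE PROTEIN 2 locus (VSP2, AT5G24770), which the record describes as the VSP2 promoter. The automated feature table does not annotate this insert, but it leaves an unannotated stretch of roughly 1.5 kb between the flanking SP6 and T7 phage promoters, which matches the stated insert size and is presumably where the promoter lies. As an entry module the plasmid carries no coding sequence, reporter, terminator or plant selection marker of its own. It is meant to be combined with other GreenGate modules in a type IIS restriction-ligation assembly into a plant destination vector, so that the VSP2 promoter drives whatever downstream cassette is chosen.

The associated publication concerns the mapping of spatially distinct phytohormone response zones in Arabidopsis roots colonised by Fusarium oxysporum. This suggests the module was made for hormone-responsive transcriptional reporters; VSP2 is widely used as a jasmonate-responsive marker gene, although the record itself does not state this.
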