Addgene plasmid #196795: pGG-PIP57
Purpose: Contains VSP2 promoter
Depositing lab: Marc Somssich. Depositing organization: University of Melbourne. Publication: Resolving spatially distinct phytohormone response zones in Arabidopsis thaliana roots colonized by Fusarium oxysporum. Calabria J, Wang L, Rast-Somssich MI, Chen HW, Watt M, Persson S, Andersen TG, Idnurm A, Somssich M. J Exp Bot. 2025 Jan 17:erae516. doi: 10.1093/jxb/erae516. PubMed 39823275.
Backbone
  Vector backbone: pGGA000
  Total vector size (bp): 4157
  Vector type: GreenGate (GG) Entry Vector
Growth in bacteria
  Bacterial resistance: Ampicillin, 100 μg/mL
  Growth temperature: 37°C
  Growth strain: DH5alpha
  Copy number: High Copy
Gene/Insert
  Gene/Insert name: VEGETATIVE STORAGE PROTEIN 2 (alt names: VSP2; AT5G24770)
  Species: A. thaliana (mustard weed)
  Insert size (bp): 1471
  Entrez Gene: VSP2 (a.k.a. AT5G24770, ATVSP2, T4C12.40, VEGETATIVE STORAGE PROTEIN 2, vegetative storage protein 2)
Terms and licenses: Academic/Nonprofit Terms; Industry Terms: Not Available to Industry
Depositor comments: Please visit https://doi.org/10.1101/2022.12.20.521292 for bioRxiv preprint.
How to cite: pGG-PIP57 was a gift from Marc Somssich (Addgene plasmid # 196795 ; http://n2t.net/addgene:196795 ; RRID:Addgene_196795)
